>Addgene plasmid #114949 | AT2G19230 M11_pECIA2 | addgene full sequence | sequence record 296609 | Addgene NGS Result
GTAAAACGACGGCCAGTGAATTAATTCGTTGCAGGACAGGATGTGGTGCCCGATGTGACTAGCTCTTTGC
TGCAGGCCGTCCTATCCTCTGGTTCCGATAAGAGACCCAGAACTCCGGCCCCCCACCGCCCACCGCCACC
CCCATACATATGTGGTACGCAAGTAAGAGTGCCTGCGCATGCCCCATGTGCCCCACCAAGAGCTTTGCAT
CCCATACAAGTCCCCAAAGTGGAGAACCGAACCAATTCTTCGCGGGCAGAACAAAAGCTTCTGCACACGT
CTCCACTCGAATTTGGAGCCGGCCGGCGTGTGCAAAAGAGGTGAATCGAACGAAAGACCCGTGTGTAAAG
CCGCGTTTCCAAAATGTATAAAACCGAGAGCATCTGGCCAATGTGCATCAGTTGTGGTCAGCAGCAAAAT
CAAGTGAATCATCTCAGTGCAACTAAAGGGGGGATCCGATCTCAATATGAAGTTATGCATATTACTGGCC
GTCGTGGCCTTTGTTGGCCTCTCGCTCGGGTCAGGTTTTGTTAGTATAGATTGTGGTATACCAGAAGATT
CCAGTTATTACGATGAGAAAACAGACATAAAATACATTTCAGATGCTGCATTTGTCGAGTCCGGGACAAT
TCATAGCATAGATTCTAAGTTTCAGAAAAAAAATCTTGAGAAACAGTTCCAAAAGGTTAGGAGCTTCCCT
GAAGGCAAGAAAAACTGTTACGATGTGCAGCCTCCTCAGGGAAAAGGCTTCAAGTATCTGATAAGAACCC
GTTTCATGTACGGTAACTACGATAATCTAGGGAAAGCACCCGACTTCGATCTTTATCTTGGTGTCAATCT
CTGGGATTCTGTTACTCTTGAGAATTCAACTACTATAGTCACCAAAGAGATCATCTACACTCTTCGCTCG
GACAAGGTTCATGTGTGTCTTGTTGATAAAGAAAGAGGAACTCCATTCTTGTCTGTCTTAGAACTCAGGC
TCCTGAAAAATAATATATACGAGACTGCTTCTGATTCTCTTATGCTGTATCGAAGATGGGATCTTGGTGC
AACCGGAGATCTTCCTGCCAGGTACAAAGACGATATTTTTGACCGCTTCTGGATGCCGTTGATGTTTCCG
AACTTTTTGATCCTCAATACGTCGCTGATGATAGATCCGACTAGCAGCAACGGATTCTTACCCCCTAGTG
TTGTCATGAGCACTGCAGTAGCACCAATGAATTCCAGCATAGAGCAGATAATGGTTTATTGGGAACCACG
GGACCCAAATTGGAAATTCTATATATACATACACTTTGCTGAAGTTGAGAAACTTCCAAGTAATGAGACA
AGGGAGTTCTCTGTGTTTCTGAACAAAGAGCAGATCGACACTACTAGTGTGTTTAGGCCTAGCTACTTGT
ATACAGATACACTTTACGTTCAAAACCCCGTGAGCGGACCATTTCTCGAATTTGTTCTTAGACAAGGTGT
TAAGTCCACGCGTCCTCCTATCATGAATGCCATCGAGACATATCGTACCAACGAGTTTCTTGATTTGCCT
ACTGATCAAAATGATGTTGATGCAATTATGAAAATAAAGACCAAGTATAAAGTGAAGAAGAACTGGCTCG
GAGATCCTTGTGCTCCATTTGGCTATCCTTGGCAGGGTATTAATTGTAGCTACACCGCTAACAATCCTCC
GAGAATCATTTCTGTGAACCTATCCTTTAGTGGATTGACTGGCCAGATTGATCCAGTCTTCATCACCCTT
ACACCATTACAGAAACTAGACTTATCAAATAACAGATTAACAGGAACAGTACCTGATTTCCTTGCTAATT
TACCGGATTTAACCGAGTTAAACTTGGAAGAAAACAAGTTAACGGGTATCCTCCCGGAGAAACTATTGGA
GAGATCAAAAGATGGATCGCTTTCTCTGAGAGTTGGCGGGAATCCAGACCTTTGCGTGTCTGATTCATGT
CGAAACAAAAAGACGGAGAGGCTGGAGGTGCTGTTCCAGGGACCAGGGAGCGACAAAACTCACACATGCC
CACCGTGCCCAGCACCTGAACTCCTGGGGGGACCGTCAGTCTTCCTCTTCCCCCCAAAACCCAAGGACAC
CCTCATGATCTCCCGGACCCCTGAGGTCACATGCGTGGTGGTGGACGTGAGCCACGAAGACCCTGAGGTC
AAGTTCAACTGGTACGTGGACGGCGTGGAGGTGCATAATGCCAAGACAAAGCCGCGGGAGGAGCAGTACA
ACAGCACGTACCGTGTGGTCAGCGTCCTCACCGTCCTGCACCAGGACTGGCTGAATGGCAAGGAGTACAA
GTGCAAGGTCTCCAACAAAGCCCTCCCAGCCCCCATCGAGAAAACCATCTCCAAAGCCAAAGGGCAGCCC
CGAGAACCACAGGTGTACACCCTGCCCCCATCCCGGGAGGAGATGACCAAGAACCAGGTCAGCCTGACCT
GCCTGGTCAAAGGCTTCTATCCCAGCGACATCGCCGTGGAGTGGGAGAGCAATGGGCAGCCGGAGAACAA
CTACAAGACCACGCCTCCCGTGCTGGACTCCGACGGCTCCTTCTTCCTCTACAGCAAGCTCACCGTGGAC
AAGAGCAGGTGGCAGCAGGGGAACGTCTTCTCATGCTCCGTGATGCATGAGGGTCTGCACAACCACTACA
CGCAGAAGAGCCTCTCCCTGTCTCCGGGTAAATCTAGAGGGCCCTTCGAAGGTAAGCCTATCCCTAACCC
TCTCCTCGGTCTCGATTCTACGCGTACCGGTCATCATCACCATCACCATTGAGTTTAAACCCGCTGATCA
GCCTCGACTGTGCCTTCTAAGGCCTGAGCTCGCTGATCAGCCTCGATCGAGGATCCAGACATGATAAGAT
ACATTGATGAGTTTGGACAAACCACAACTAGAATGCAGTGAAAAAAATGCTTTATTTGTGAAATTTGTGA
TGCTATTGCTTTATTTGTAACCATTATAAGCTGCAATAAACAAGTTAACAACAACAATTGCATTCATTTT
ATGTTTCAGGTTCAGGGGGAGGTGTGGGAGGTTTTTTAAAGCAAGTAAAACCTCTACAAATGTGGTATGG
CTGATTATGATCAGTCGACCTGCAGGCATGCAAGCTTGGCGTAATCATGGTCATAGCTGTTTCCTGTGTG
AAATTGTTATCCGCTCACAATTCCACACAACATACGAGCCGGAAGCATAAAGTGTAAAGCCTGGGGTGCC
TAATGAGTGAGCTAACTCACATTAATTGCGTTGCGCTCACTGCCCGCTTTCCAGTCGGGAAACCTGTCGT
GCCAGCTGCATTAATGAATCGGCCAACGCGCGGGGAGAGGCGGTTTGCGTATTGGGCGCTCTTCCGCTTC
CTCGCTCACTGACTCGCTGCGCTCGGTCGTTCGGCTGCGGCGAGCGGTATCAGCTCACTCAAAGGCGGTA
ATACGGTTATCCACAGAATCAGGGGATAACGCAGGAAAGAACATGTGAGCAAAAGGCCAGCAAAAGGCCA
GGAACCGTAAAAAGGCCGCGTTGCTGGCGTTTTTCCATAGGCTCCGCCCCCCTGACGAGCATCACAAAAA
TCGACGCTCAAGTCAGAGGTGGCGAAACCCGACAGGACTATAAAGATACCAGGCGTTTCCCCCTGGAAGC
TCCCTCGTGCGCTCTCCTGTTCCGACCCTGCCGCTTACCGGATACCTGTCCGCCTTTCTCCCTTCGGGAA
GCGTGGCGCTTTCTCATAGCTCACGCTGTAGGTATCTCAGTTCGGTGTAGGTCGTTCGCTCCAAGCTGGG
CTGTGTGCACGAACCCCCCGTTCAGCCCGACCGCTGCGCCTTATCCGGTAACTATCGTCTTGAGTCCAAC
CCGGTAAGACACGACTTATCGCCACTGGCAGCAGCCACTGGTAACAGGATTAGCAGAGCGAGGTATGTAG
GCGGTGCTACAGAGTTCTTGAAGTGGTGGCCTAACTACGGCTACACTAGAAGAACAGTATTTGGTATCTG
CGCTCTGCTGAAGCCAGTTACCTTCGGAAAAAGAGTTGGTAGCTCTTGATCCGGCAAACAAACCACCGCT
GGTAGCGGTGGTTTTTTTGTTTGCAAGCAGCAGATTACGCGCAGAAAAAAAGGATCTCAAGAAGATCCTT
TGATCTTTTCTACGGGGTCTGACGCTCAGTGGAACGAAAACTCACGTTAAGGGATTTTGGTCATGAGATT
ATCAAAAAGGATCTTCACCTAGATCCTTTTAAATTAAAAATGAAGTTTTAAATCAATCTAAAGTATATAT
GAGTAAACTTGGTCTGACAGTTACCAATGCTTAATCAGTGAGGCACCTATCTCAGCGATCTGTCTATTTC
GTTCATCCATAGTTGCCTGACTCCCCGTCGTGTAGATAACTACGATACGGGAGGGCTTACCATCTGGCCC
CAGTGCTGCAATGATACCGCGAGACCCACGCTCACCGGCTCCAGATTTATCAGCAATAAACCAGCCAGCC
GGAAGGGCCGAGCGCAGAAGTGGTCCTGCAACTTTATCCGCCTCCATCCAGTCTATTAATTGTTGCCGGG
AAGCTAGAGTAAGTAGTTCGCCAGTTAATAGTTTGCGCAACGTTGTTGCCATTGCTACAGGCATCGTGGT
GTCACGCTCGTCGTTTGGTATGGCTTCATTCAGCTCCGGTTCCCAACGATCAAGGCGAGTTACATGATCC
CCCATGTTGTGCAAAAAAGCGGTTAGCTCCTTCGGTCCTCCGATCGTTGTCAGAAGTAAGTTGGCCGCAG
TGTTATCACTCATGGTTATGGCAGCACTGCATAATTCTCTTACTGTCATGCCATCCGTAAGATGCTTTTC
TGTGACTGGTGAGTACTCAACCAAGTCATTCTGAGAATAGTGTATGCGGCGACCGAGTTGCTCTTGCCCG
GCGTCAATACGGGATAATACCGCGCCACATAGCAGAACTTTAAAAGTGCTCATCATTGGAAAACGTTCTT
CGGGGCGAAAACTCTCAAGGATCTTACCGCTGTTGAGATCCAGTTCGATGTAACCCACTCGTGCACCCAA
CTGATCTTCAGCATCTTTTACTTTCACCAGCGTTTCTGGGTGAGCAAAAACAGGAAGGCAAAATGCCGCA
AAAAAGGGAATAAGGGCGACACGGAAATGTTGAATACTCATACTCTTCCTTTTTCAATATTATTGAAGCA
TTTATCAGGGTTATTGTCTCATGAGCGGATACATATTTGAATGTATTTAGAAAAATAAACAAATAGGGGT
TCCGCGCACATTTCCCCGAAAAGTGCCACCTGACGTCTAAGAAACCATTATTATCATGACATTAACCTAT
AAAAATAGGCGTATCACGAGGCCCTTTCGTCTCGCGCGTTTCGGTGATGACGGTGAAAACCTCTGACACA
TGCAGCTCCCGGAGACGGTCACAGCTTGTCTGTAAGCGGATGCCGGGAGCAGACAAGCCCGTCAGGGCGC
GTCAGCGGGTGTTGGCGGGTGTCGGGGCTGGCTTAACTATGCGGCATCAGAGCAGATTGTACTGAGAGTG
CACCATATGCGGTGTGAAATACCGCACAGATGCGTAAGGAGAAAATACCGCATCAGGCGCCATTCGCCAT
TCAGGCTGCGCAACTGTTGGGAAGGGCGATCGGTGCGGGCCTCTTCGCTATTACGCCAGCTGGCGAAAGG
GGGATGTGCTGCAAGGCGATTAAGTTGGGTAACGCCAGGGTTTTCCCAGTCACGACGTT
Features (pLannotate 1.2.2; 18 found; start..end, strand, type, name):
     23..449     +  promoter       MT promoter: Drosophila metallothionein promoter
    467..520     +  sig_peptide    BiP signal sequence: Drosophila BiP signal sequence
    521..1987    +  CDS            Y2923_ARATH (fragment): Experimental evidence at protein level: Swiss-Prot protein existence level 1. From Arabidopsis thaliana (Mouse-ear cress).
   2012..2692    +  CDS            IGHG1 (fragment): IGHG1_HUMAN - Experimental evidence at protein level: Swiss-Prot protein existence level 1. Constant region of immunoglobulin heavy chains. Immunoglobulins, also known as antibodies, are membrane-bound or secreted glycoproteins produced by B lymphocytes. In the recognition phase of humoral immunity, the membrane-bound immunoglobulins serve as receptors which, upon binding of a specific antigen, trigger the clonal expansion and differentiation of B lymphocytes into immunoglobulins- secreting plasma cells. Secreted immunoglobulins mediate the effector phase of humoral immunity, which results in
   2711..2752    +  CDS            V5 tag: epitope tag from simian virus 5
   2852..2986    -  polyA_signal   SV40 poly(A) signal: SV40 polyadenylation signal
   3009..3093    -  CDS            large T antigen (fragment): large T antigen from SV40 (simian virus 40)
   3093..3117    +  misc_feature   MCS (fragment): pUC18/19 multiple cloning site
   3154..3170    -  protein_bind   lac operator: The lac repressor binds to the lac operator to inhibit transcription in E. coli. This inhibition can be relieved by adding lactose or isopropyl-β-D-thiogalactopyranoside (IPTG). lac repressor encoded by lacI
   3178..3208    -  promoter       lac promoter: promoter for the E. coli lac operon
   3223..3244    -  protein_bind   CAP binding site: CAP binding activates transcription in the presence of cAMP. E. coli catabolite activator protein
   3257..3349    -  CDS            lacI (fragment): lac repressor; lacI; The lac repressor binds to the lac operator to inhibit transcription in E. coli. This inhibition can be relieved by adding lactose or isopropyl-β-D-thiogalactopyranoside (IPTG).
   3532..4120    -  rep_origin     ori: high-copy-number ColE1/pMB1/pBR322/pUC origin of replication
   4291..5151    -  CDS            AmpR: β-lactamase; bla; confers resistance to ampicillin, carbenicillin, and related antibiotics
   5152..5256    -  promoter       AmpR promoter: bla
   5351..5386    +  CDS            rop (fragment): Rop protein, which maintains plasmids at low copy number; rop
   5488..5587    +  misc_feature   bom (fragment): basis of mobility region from pBR322
   5593..21      -  CDS            lacZα (fragment) (across the origin): LacZα fragment of β-galactosidase; lacZ fragment
