[The description below was written by a language model from this plasmid's Addgene catalogue record and pLannotate feature annotations shown in this document.]
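Description:
AT2G19230 M11_pECIA2 is an insect-cell expression plasmid built on the pECIA2 backbone and designed for secreted production of a plant receptor ectodomain in Drosophila cell culture. It is maintained in E. coli as a high-copy plasmid through a ColE1/pUC-type origin and selected with ampicillin via the β-lactamase gene. The annotated sequence also carries remnants of pUC/pBR322-derived cloning vectors (fragments of lacZα, lacI, rop and bom, plus the lac promoter/operator), which are backbone leftovers rather than functional parts of the expression unit.

The expression cassette is driven by the Drosophila metallothionein promoter, which is induced by copper (CuSO4). Downstream, the Drosophila BiP signal sequence directs the product into the secretory pathway and is fused in frame to the extracellular domain of the Arabidopsis thaliana leucine-rich repeat receptor kinase encoded by AT2G19230, inserted by ligation-independent cloning. The ectodomain is followed by a human IgG1 Fc region, a V5 epitope and, according to the catalogue entry, a hexahistidine tag (not separately annotated in the feature table). An SV40 polyadenylation signal follows the cassette, although it is annotated on the opposite strand. The Fc portion typically allows dimerisation and capture on protein A or G surfaces, while V5 and His provide detection and purification handles.

The record designates this construct as the bait vector, to be paired with the corresponding prey vector in the pECIA14 backbone. It belongs to a collection used to map interactions among the extracellular domains of Arabidopsis LRR receptor kinases.
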