Addgene plasmid #114949: AT2G19230 M11_pECIA2
Purpose: Bait vector AT2G19230 M11_pECIA2 should be used with prey vector AT2G19230 M11_pECIA14.
Depositing lab: Youssef Belkhadir. Depositing organization: Gregor Mendel Institute of Molecular Plant Biology. Publication: An extracellular network of Arabidopsis leucine-rich repeat receptor kinases. Smakowska-Luzan E, Mott GA, Parys K, Stegmann M, Howton TC, Layeghifard M, Neuhold J, Lehner A, Kong J, Grunwald K, Weinberger N, Satbhai SB, Mayer D, Busch W, Madalinski M, Stolt-Bergner P, Provart NJ, Mukhtar MS, Zipfel C, Desveaux D, Guttman DS, Belkhadir Y. Nature. 2018 Jan 18;553(7688):342-346. doi: 10.1038/nature25184. Epub 2018 Jan 10. PubMed 29320478.
Backbone
  Vector backbone: pECIA2
  Backbone manufacturer: Chris Garcia (Addgene plasmid # 47032)
  Vector type: Insect Expression
Growth in bacteria
  Bacterial resistance: Ampicillin, 100 μg/mL
  Growth temperature: 37°C
  Growth strain: DH5alpha
  Copy number: High Copy
Gene/Insert
  Gene/Insert name: AT2G19230
  Species: A. thaliana (mustard weed)
  Entrez Gene: AT2G19230 (a.k.a. AT2G19230, F27F23.3, F27F23_3)
  Promoter: Metallothionein (Copper-Inducible)
  Tag / fusion protein: Fc, V5 and hexahistidine tags (C terminal on backbone)
  Cloning method: Ligation Independent Cloning
Terms and licenses: Academic/Nonprofit Terms; Industry Terms: Not Available to Industry
Depositor comments: Plasmid for secreted expression in Drosophila cell culture by induction via CuSO4. Insert is an extracellular domain of indicated LRR-RK, C-terminally tagged with Fc, V5 and hexahistidine tags. Insert Protein Sequence: SGFVSIDCGIPEDSSYYDEKTDIKYISDAAFVESGTIHSIDSKFQKKNLEKQFQKVRSFPEGKKNCYDVQPPQGKGFKYLIRTRFMYGNYDNLGKAPDFDLYLGVNLWDSVTLENSTTIVTKEIIYTLRSDKVHVCLVDKERGTPFLSVLELRLLKNNIYETASDSLMLYRRWDLGATGDLPARYKDDIFDRFWMPLMFPNFLILNTSLMIDPTSSNGFLPPSVVMSTAVAPMNSSIEQIMVYWEPRDPNWKFYIYIHFAEVEKLPSNETREFSVFLNKEQIDTTSVFRPSYLYTDTLYVQNPVSGPFLEFVLRQGVKSTRPPIMNAIETYRTNEFLDLPTDQNDVDAIMKIKTKYKVKKNWLGDPCAPFGYPWQGINCSYTANNPPRIISVNLSFSGLTGQIDPVFITLTPLQKLDLSNNRLTGTVPDFLANLPDLTELNLEENKLTGILPEKLLERSKDGSLSLRVGGNPDLCVSDSCRNKKTER
How to cite: AT2G19230 M11_pECIA2 was a gift from Youssef Belkhadir (Addgene plasmid # 114949 ; http://n2t.net/addgene:114949 ; RRID:Addgene_114949)
